>Addgene plasmid #36189 | pEGFP.N1-HDAC6.DC (catalytic deficient) | addgene full sequence | sequence record 159448 | Addgene NGS Result
ATATATGGAGTTCCGCGTTACATAACTTACGGTAAATGGCCCGCCTGGCTGACCGCCCAACGACCCCCGC
CCATTGACGTCAATAATGACGTATGTTCCCATAGTAACGCCAATAGGGACTTTCCATTGACGTCAATGGG
TGGAGTATTTACGGTAAACTGCCCACTTGGCAGTACATCAAGTGTATCATATGCCAAGTACGCCCCCTAT
TGACGTCAATGACGGTAAATGGCCCGCCTGGCATTATGCCCAGTACATGACCTTATGGGACTTTCCTACT
TGGCAGTACATCTACGTATTAGTCATCGCTATTACCATGGTGATGCGGTTTTGGCAGTACATCAATGGGC
GTGGATAGCGGTTTGACTCACGGGGATTTCCAAGTCTCCACCCCATTGACGTCAATGGGAGTTTGTTTTG
GCACCAAAATCAACGGGACTTTCCAAAATGTCGTAACAACTCCGCCCCATTGACGCAAATGGGCGGTAGG
CGTGTACGGTGGGAGGTCTATATAAGCAGAGCTGGTTTAGTGAACCGTCAGATCCGCTAGCGCTACCGGA
CTCAGATCTATGACCTCAACCGGCCAGGATTCCACCACAACCAGGCAGCGAAGAAGTAGGCAGAACCCCC
AGTCGCCCCCTCAGGACTCCAGTGTCACTTCGAAGCGAAATATTAAAAAGGGAGCCGTTCCCCGCTCTAT
CCCCAATCTAGCGGAGGTAAAGAAGAAAGGCAAAATGAAGAAGCTCGGCCAAGCAATGGAAGAAGACCTA
ATCGTGGGACTGCAAGGGATGGATCTGAACCTTGAGGCTGAAGCACTGGCTGGCACTGGCTTGGTGTTGG
ATGAGCAGTTAAATGAATTCCATTGCCTCTGGGATGACAGCTTCCCGGAAGGCCCTGAGCGGCTCCATGC
CATCAAGGAGCAACTGATCCAGGAGGGCCTCCTAGATCGCTGCGTGTCCTTTCAGGCCCGGTTTGCTGAA
AAGGAAGAGCTGATGTTGGTTCACAGCCTAGAATATATTGATCTGATGGAAACAACCCAGTACATGAATG
AGGGAGAACTCCGTGTCCTAGCAGACACCTACGACTCAGTTTATCTGCATCCGAACTCATACTCCTGTGC
CTGCCTGGCCTCAGGCTCTGTCCTCAGGCTGGTGGATGCGGTCCTGGGGGCTGAGATCCGGAATGGCATG
GCCATCATTAGGCCTCCTGGACATGCCGCCCAGCACAGTCTTATGGATGGCTATTGCATGTTCAACCACG
TGGCTGTGGCAGCCCGCTATGCTCAACAGAAACACCGCATCCGGAGGGTCCTTATCGTAGATTGGGATGT
GCACCACGGTCAAGGAACACAGTTCACCTTCGACCAGGACCCCAGTGTCCTCTATTTCTCCATCCACCGC
TACGAGCAGGGTAGGTTCTGGCCCCACCTGAAGGCCTCTAACTGGTCCACCACAGGTTTCGGCCAAGGCC
AAGGATATACCATCAATGTGCCTTGGAACCAGGTGGGGATGCGGGATGCTGACTACATTGCTGCTTTCCT
GCACGTCCTGCTGCCAGTCGCCCTCGAGTTCCAGCCTCAGCTGGTCCTGGTGGCTGCTGGATTTGATGCC
CTGCAAGGGGACCCCAAGGGTGAGATGGCCGCCACTCCGGCAGGGTTCGCCCAGCTAACCCACCTGCTCA
TGGGTCTGGCAGGAGGCAAGCTGATCCTGTCTCTGGAGGGTGGCTACAACCTCCGCGCCCTGGCTGAAGG
CGTCAGTGCTTCGCTCCACACCCTTCTGGGAGACCCTTGCCCCATGCTGGAGTCACCTGGTGCCCCCTGC
CGGAGTGCCCAGGCTTCAGTTTCCTGTGCTCTGGAAGCCCTTGAGCCCTTCTGGGAGGTTCTTGTGAGAT
CAACTGAGACCGTGGAGAGGGACAACATGGAGGAGGACAATGTAGAGGAGAGCGAGGAGGAAGGACCCTG
GGAGCCCCCTGTGCTCCCAATCCTGACATGGCCAGTGCTACAGTCTCGCACAGGGCTGGTCTATGACCAA
AATATGATGAATCACTGCAACTTGTGGGACAGCCACCACCCTGAGGTACCCCAGCGCATCTTGCGGATCA
TGTGCCGTCTGGAGGAGCTGGGCCTTGCCGGGCGCTGCCTCACCCTGACACCGCGCCCTGCCACAGAGGC
TGAGCTGCTCACCTGTCACAGTGCTGAGTACGTGGGTCATCTCCGGGCCACAGAGAAAATGAAAACCCGG
GAGCTGCACCGTGAGAGTTCCAACTTTGACTCCATCTATATCTGCCCCAGTACCTTCGCCTGTGCACAGC
TTGCCACTGGCGCTGCCTGCCGCCTGGTGGAGGCTGTGCTCTCAGGAGAGGTTCTGAATGGTGCTGCTGT
GGTGCGACCCCCAGGACACGCCGCAGAGCAGGATGCAGCTTGCGGTTTTTGCTTTTTCAACTCTGTGGCT
GTGGCTGCTCGCCATGCCCAGACTATCAGTGGGCATGCCCTACGGATCCTGATTGTGGATTGGGATGTCC
ACCACGGTAATGGAACTCAGCACATGTTTGAGGATGACCCCAGTGTGCTATATGTGTCCCTGCACCGCTA
TGATCATGGCACCTTCTTCCCCATGGGGGATGAGGGTGCCAGCAGCCAGATCGGCCGGGCTGCGGGCACA
GGCTTCACCGTCAACGTGGCATGGAACGGGCCCCGCATGGGTGATGCTGACTACCTAGCTGCCTGGCATC
GCCTGGTGCTTCCCATTGCCTACGAGTTTAACCCAGAACTGGTGCTGGTCTCAGCTGGCTTTGATGCTGC
ACGGGGGGATCCGCTGGGGGGCTGCCAGGTGTCACCTGAGGGTTATGCCCACCTCACCCACCTGCTGATG
GGCCTTGCCAGTGGCCGCATTATCCTTATCCTAGAGGGTGGCTATAACCTGACATCCATCTCAGAGTCCA
TGGCTGCCTGCACTCGCTCCCTCCTTGGAGACCCACCACCCCTGCTGACCCTGCCACGGCCCCCACTATC
AGGGGCCCTGGCCTCAATCACTGAGACCATCCAAGTCCATCGCAGATACTGGCGCAGCTTACGGGTCATG
AAGGTAGAAGACAGAGAAGGACCCTCCAGTTCTAAGTTGGTCACCAAGAAGGCACCCCAACCAGCCAAAC
CTAGGTTAGCTGAGCGGATGACCACACGAGAAAAGAAGGTTCTGGAAGCAGGCATGGGGAAAGTCACCTC
GGCATCATTTGGGGAAGAGTCCACTCCAGGCCAGACTAACTCAGAGACAGCTGTGGTGGCCCTCACTCAG
GACCAGCCCTCAGAGGCAGCCACAGGGGGAGCCACTCTGGCCCAGACCATTTCTGAGGCAGCCATTGGGG
GAGCCATGCTGGGCCAGACCACCTCAGAGGAGGCTGTCGGGGGAGCCACTCCGGACCAGACCACCTCAGA
GGAGACTGTGGGAGGAGCCATTCTGGACCAGACCACCTCAGAGGATGCTGTTGGGGGAGCCACGCTGGGC
CAGACTACCTCAGAGGAGGCTGTAGGAGGAGCTACACTGGCCCAGACCATCTCGGAGGCAGCCATGGAGG
GAGCCACACTGGACCAGACTACGTCAGAGGAGGCTCCAGGGGGCACCGAGCTGATCCAAACTCCTCTAGC
CTCGAGCACAGACCACCAGACCCCCCCAACCTCACCTGTGCAGGGAACTACACCCCAGATATCTCCCAGT
ACACTGATTGGGAGTCTCAGGACCTTGGAGCTAGGCAGCGAATCTCAGGGGGCCTCAGAATCTCAGGCCC
CAGGAGAGGAGAACCTACTAGGAGAGGCAGCTGGAGGTCAGGACATGGCTGATTCGATGCTGATGCAGGG
ATCTAGGGGCCTCACTGATCAGGCCATATTTTATGCTGTGACACCACTGCCCTGGTGTCCCCATTTGGTG
GCAGTATGCCCCATACCTGCAGCAGGCCTAGACGTGACCCAACCTTGTGGGGACTGTGGAACAATCCAAG
AGAATTGGGTGTGTCTCTCTTGCTATCAGGTCTACTGTGGTCGTTACATCAATGGCCACATGCTCCAACA
CCATGGAAATTCTGGACACCCGCTGGTCCTCAGCTACATCGACCTGTCAGCCTGGTGTTACTACTGTCAG
GCCTATGTCCACCACCAGGCTCTCCTAGATGTGAAGAACATCGCCCACCAGAACAAGTTTGGGGAGGATA
TGCCCCACCCACACAAGCTTCGAATTCTGCAGTCGACGGTACCGCGGGCCCGGGATCCACCGGTCGCCAC
CATGGTGAGCAAGGGCGAGGAGCTGTTCACCGGGGTGGTGCCCATCCTGGTCGAGCTGGACGGCGACGTA
AACGGCCACAAGTTCAGCGTGTCCGGCGAGGGCGAGGGCGATGCCACCTACGGCAAGCTGACCCTGAAGT
TCATCTGCACCACCGGCAAGCTGCCCGTGCCCTGGCCCACCCTCGTGACCACCCTGACCTACGGCGTGCA
GTGCTTCAGCCGCTACCCCGACCACATGAAGCAGCACGACTTCTTCAAGTCCGCCATGCCCGAAGGCTAC
GTCCAGGAGCGCACCATCTTCTTCAAGGACGACGGCAACTACAAGACCCGCGCCGAGGTGAAGTTCGAGG
GCGACACCCTGGTGAACCGCATCGAGCTGAAGGGCATCGACTTCAAGGAGGACGGCAACATCCTGGGGCA
CAAGCTGGAGTACAACTACAACAGCCACAACGTCTATATCATGGCCGACAAGCAGAAGAACGGCATCAAG
GTGAACTTCAAGATCCGCCACAACATCGAGGACGGCAGCGTGCAGCTCGCCGACCACTACCAGCAGAACA
CCCCCATCGGCGACGGCCCCGTGCTGCTGCCCGACAACCACTACCTGAGCACCCAGTCCGCCCTGAGCAA
AGACCCCAACGAGAAGCGCGATCACATGGTCCTGCTGGAGTTCGTGACCGCCGCCGGGATCACTCTCGGC
ATGGACGAGCTGTACAAGTAAAGCGGCCGCGACTCTAGATCATAATCAGCCATACCACATTTGTAGAGGT
TTTACTTGCTTTAAAAAACCTCCCACACCTCCCCCTGAACCTGAAACATAAAATGAATGCAATTGTTGTT
GTTAACTTGTTTATTGCAGCTTATAATGGTTACAAATAAAGCAATAGCATCACAAATTTCACAAATAAAG
CATTTTTTTCACTGCATTCTAGTTGTGGTTTGTCCAAACTCATCAATGTATCTTAAGGCGTAAATTGTAA
GCGTTAATATTTTGTTAAAATTCGCGTTAAATTTTTGTTAAATCAGCTCATTTTTTAACCAATAGGCCGA
AATCGGCAAAATCCCTTATAAATCAAAAGAATAGACCGAGATAGGGT
[37 nt withheld, positions 5368-5404]
AAAGAACGTGGACTCCAACGTCAAAGG
[49 nt withheld, positions 5432-5480]
T
[91 nt withheld, positions 5482-5572]
G
[124 nt withheld, positions 5574-5697]
CAGGTGGCACTTTTCGGGGAAATGTGCGCGGAACCCCTATTTGTTTATTTTTCTAAATACATTCAAATAT
GTATCCGCTCATGAGACAATAACCCTGATAAATGCTTCAATAATATTGAAAAAGGAAGAGTCCTGAGGCG
GAAAGAACCAGCTGTGGAATGTGTGTCAGTTAGGGTGTGGAAAGTCCCCAGGCTCCCCAGCAGGCAGAAG
TATGCAAAGCATGCATCTCAATTAGTCAGCAACCAGGTGTGGAAAGTCCCCAGGCTCCCCAGCAGGCAGA
AGTATGCAAAGCATGCATCTCAATTAGTCAGCAACCATAGTCCCGCCCCTAACTCCGCCCATCCCGCCCC
TAACTCCGCCCAGTTCCGCCCATTCTCCGCCCCATGGCTGACTAATTTTTTTTATTTATGCAGAGGCCGA
GGCCGCCTCGGCCTCTGAGCTATTCCAGAAGTAGTGAGGAGGCTTTTTTGGAGGCCTAGGCTTTTGCAAA
GATCGATCAAGAGACAGGATGAGGATCGTTTCGCATGATTGAACAAGATGGATTGCACGCAGGTTCTCCG
GCCGCTTGGGTGGAGAGGCTATTCGGCTATGACTGGGCACAACAGACAATCGGCTGCTCTGATGCCGCCG
TGTTCCGGCTGTCAGCGCAGGGGCGCCCGGTTCTTTTTGTCAAGACCGACCTGTCCGGTGCCCTGAATGA
ACTGCAAGACGAGGCAGCGCGGCTATCGTGGCTGGCCACGACGGGCGTTCCTTGCGCAGCTGTGCTCGAC
GTTGTCACTGAAGCGGGAAGGGACTGGCTGCTATTGGGCGAAGTGCCGGGGCAGGATCTCCTGTCATCTC
ACCTTGCTCCTGCCGAGAAAGTATCCATCATGGCTGATGCAATGCGGCGGCTGCATACGCTTGATCCGGC
TACCTGCCCATTCGACCACCAAGCGAAACATCGCATCGAGCGAGCACGTACTCGGATGGAAGCCGGTCTT
GTCGATCAGGATGATCTGGACGAAGAGCATCAGGGGCTCGCGCCAGCCGAACTGTTCGCCAGGCTCAAGG
CGAGCATGCCCGACGGCGAGGATCTCGTCGTGACCCATGGCGATGCCTGCTTGCCGAATATCATGGTGGA
AAATGGCCGCTTTTCTGGATTCATCGACTGTGGCCGGCTGGGTGTGGCGGACCGCTATCAGGACATAGCG
TTGGCTACCCGTGATATTGCTGAAGAGCTTGGCGGCGAATGGGCTGACCGCTTCCTCGTGCTTTACGGTA
TCGCCGCTCCCGATTCGCAGCGCATCGCCTTCTATCGCCTTCTTGACGAGTTCTTCTGAGCGGGACTCTG
GGGTTCGAAATGACCGACCAAGCGACGCCCAACCTGCCATCACGAGATTTCGATTCCACCGCCGCCTTCT
ATGAAAGGTTGGGCTTCGGAATCGTTTTCCGGGACGCCGGCTGGATGATCCTCCAGCGCGGGGATCTCAT
GCTGGAGTTCTTCGCCCACCCTAGGGGGAGGCTAACTGAAACACGGAAGGAGACAATACCGGAAGGAACC
CGCGCTATGACGGCAATAAAAAGACAGAATAAAACGCACGGTGTTGGGTCGTTTGTTCATAAACGCGGGG
TTCGGTCCCAGGGCTGGCACTCTGTCGATACCCCACCGAGACCCCATTGGGGCCAATACGCCCGCGTTTC
TTCCTTTTCCCCACCCCACCCCCCAAGTTCGGGTGAAGGCCCAGGGCTCGCAGCCAACGTCGGGGCGGCA
GGCCCTGCCATAGCCTCAGGTTACTCATATATACTTTAGATTGATTTAAAACTTCATTTTTAATTTAAAA
GGATCTAGGTGAAGATCCTTTTTGATAATCTCATGACCAAAATCCCTTAACGTGAGTTTTCGTTCCACTG
AGCGTCAGACCCCGTAGAAAAGATCAAAGGATCTTCTTGAGATCCTTTTTTTCTGCGCGTAATCTGCTGC
TTGCAAACAAAAAAACCACCGCTACCAGCGGTGGTTTGTTTGCCGGATCAAGAGCTACCAACTCTTTTTC
CGAAGGTAACTGGCTTCAGCAGAGCGCAGATACCAAATACTGTTCTTCTAGTGTAGCCGTAGTTAGGCCA
CCACTTCAAGAACTCTGTAGCACCGCCTACATACCTCGCTCTGCTAATCCTGTTACCAGTGGCTGCTGCC
AGTGGCGATAAGTCGTGTCTTACCGGGTTGGACTCAAGACGATAGTTACCGGATAAGGCGCAGCGGTCGG
GCTGAACGGGGGGTTCGTGCACACAGCCCAGCTTGGAGCGAACGACCTACACCGAACTGAGATACCTACA
GCGTGAGCTATGAGAAAGCGCCACGCTTCCCGAAGGGAGAAAGGCGGACAGGTATCCGGTAAGCGGCAGG
GTCGGAACAGGAGAGCGCACGAGGGAGCTTCCAGGGGGAAACGCCTGGTATCTTTATAGTCCTGTCGGGT
TTCGCCACCTCTGACTTGAGCGTCGATTTTTGTGATGCTCGTCAGGGGGGCGGAGCCTATGGAAAAACGC
CAGCAACGCGGCCTTTTTACGGTTCCTGGCCTTTTGCTGGCCTTTTGCTCACATGTTCTTTCCTGCGTTA
TCCCCTGATTCTGTGGATAACCGTATTACCGCCATGCATTAGTTATTAATAGTAATCAATTACGGGGTCA
TTAGTTCATAGCCC
Features (pLannotate 1.2.2; 17 found; start..end, strand, type, name):
     16..319     +  enhancer       CMV enhancer: human cytomegalovirus immediate early enhancer
    320..523     +  promoter       CMV promoter: human cytomegalovirus (CMV) immediate early promoter
    546..569     +  misc_feature   MCS (fragment): multiple cloning site
    570..4214    +  CDS            HDAC6: HDAC6_HUMAN - Also known as KIAA0901 From Homo sapiens (Human).
   4214..4258    +  misc_feature   MCS (fragment): multiple cloning site
   4272..4991    +  CDS            EGFP: the original enhanced GFP (Yang et al., 1996) mammalian codon-optimized
   5008..5091    +  CDS            large T antigen (fragment): large T antigen from SV40 (simian virus 40)
   5114..5235    +  polyA_signal   SV40 poly(A) signal: SV40 polyadenylation signal
   5269..5697    -  rep_origin     f1 ori (sequence partly withheld): f1 bacteriophage origin of replication; arrow indicates direction of (+) strand synthesis
   5724..5828    +  promoter       AmpR promoter: bla
   5830..6187    +  promoter       SV40 promoter: SV40 enhancer and early promoter
   6222..7016    +  CDS            NeoR/KanR: aminoglycoside phosphotransferase from Tn5; aph(3')-II (or nptII); confers resistance to neomycin, kanamycin, and G418 (Geneticin®)
   7037..7189    +  CDS            ble (fragment): BLE_KLEPN - Experimental evidence at protein level: Swiss-Prot protein existence level 1. Binding protein with a strong affinity to the bleomycin family of antibiotics. Binds to CL990; an antimitotic-antibiotic compound. From Klebsiella pneumoniae.
   7248..7295    +  polyA_signal   HSV TK poly(A) signal: herpes simplex virus thymidine kinase polyadenylation signal (Cole and Stacy, 1985)
   7386..7402    -  polyA_signal   bGH poly(A) signal (fragment): bovine growth hormone polyadenylation signal
   7624..8212    +  rep_origin     ori: high-copy-number ColE1/pMB1/pBR322/pUC origin of replication
   8327..8371    +  enhancer       CMV enhancer (fragment): human cytomegalovirus immediate early enhancer
