[The description below was written by a language model from this plasmid's Addgene catalogue record and pLannotate feature annotations shown in this document.]
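Description:
pEGFP.N1-HDAC6.DC is a mammalian expression plasmid built on the Clontech pEGFP-N1 backbone that produces a catalytically deficient form of human histone deacetylase 6 (HDAC6) fused to EGFP. The HDAC6 coding sequence sits in the multiple cloning site downstream of the human cytomegalovirus immediate early enhancer and promoter. It is followed, across a short stretch of residual polylinker, by EGFP, so the fluorescent protein is at the C terminus of the fusion. Transcripts are terminated by the SV40 polyadenylation signal. The insert carries the mutations H216A and H611A. HDAC6 has two deacetylase domains, and the "DC" name and "catalytic deficient" label indicate that these substitutions are intended to abolish its enzymatic activity. The record does not state which restriction sites were used for cloning.

The plasmid is propagated in E. coli from a high-copy ColE1/pUC-type origin and also carries an f1 phage origin. Selection relies on a single Tn5 aminoglycoside phosphotransferase gene (NeoR/KanR). A bacterial promoter drives it for kanamycin resistance in bacteria, and the SV40 enhancer/early promoter drives it, with an HSV TK polyadenylation signal, for G418 selection in mammalian cells. The sequenced record is 8,371 nt. The short large T antigen, ble and bGH poly(A) fragments in the annotation appear to be partial matches within backbone sequence rather than functional elements.

The associated publications concern HDAC6 in EGFR endocytic trafficking and degradation and in growth factor-induced actin remodeling. The construct therefore suits experiments that visualize HDAC6 localization in cells and that test whether a phenotype depends on deacetylase activity.
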