Addgene plasmid #36189: pEGFP.N1-HDAC6.DC (catalytic deficient)
Depositing lab: Tso-Pang Yao. Depositing organization: Duke University. Publication: The microtubule-associated histone deacetylase 6 (HDAC6) regulates epidermal growth factor receptor (EGFR) endocytic trafficking and degradation. Gao YS, Hubbert CC, Yao TP. J Biol Chem. 2010 Apr 9. 285(15):11219-26. 10.1074/jbc.M109.042754 PubMed 20133936.
Backbone
  Vector backbone: pEGFP-N1
  Backbone manufacturer: Clontech
  Backbone size w/o insert (bp): 4700
  Vector type: Mammalian Expression
Growth in bacteria
  Bacterial resistance: Kanamycin, 50 μg/mL
  Growth temperature: 37°C
  Growth strain: DH5alpha
  Copy number: High Copy
Gene/Insert
  Gene/Insert name: HDAC6.DC
  Species: H. sapiens (human)
  Mutation: H216/611A
  Entrez Gene: HDAC6 (a.k.a. CPBHM, HD6, JM21, KDAC6, PPP1R90)
  Promoter: CMV
  Tag / fusion protein: EGFP (C terminal on backbone)
  Cloning method: Restriction Enzyme; 5′ cloning site None (not destroyed); 3′ cloning site None (not destroyed)
  Sequencing primers: 5′ CMV-Fwd; 3′ EGFP-N
Terms and licenses: Academic/Nonprofit Terms; Industry Terms: Not Available to Industry
Depositor comments: Additional Reference: Gao etal "Histone Deacetylase 6 Regulates Growth Factor-Induced Actin Remodeling and Endocytosis" MOLECULAR AND CELLULAR BIOLOGY, Dec. 2007, p. 8637–8647
How to cite: pEGFP.N1-HDAC6.DC (catalytic deficient) was a gift from Tso-Pang Yao (Addgene plasmid # 36189 ; http://n2t.net/addgene:36189 ; RRID:Addgene_36189)
