>Addgene plasmid #36189 | pEGFP.N1-HDAC6.DC (catalytic deficient) | addgene partial sequence | sequence record 46181 | EGFP-N 5'-CGTCGCCGTCCAGCTCGACCAG-3'
CCTTGCTCACCATGGTGGCGACCGGTGGATCCCGGGCCCGCGGTACCGTCGACTGCAGAATTCGAAGCTT
GTGTGGGTGGGGCATATCCTCCCCAAACTTGTTCTGGTGGGCGATGTTCTTCACATCTAGGAGAGCCTGG
TGGTGGACATAGGCCTGACAGTAGTAACACCAGGCTGACAGGTCGATGTAGCTGAGGACCAGCGGGTGTC
CAGAATTTCCATGGTGTTGGAGCATGTGGCCATTGATGTAACGACCACAGTAGACCTGATAGCAAGAGAG
ACACACCCAATTCTCTTGGATTGTTCCACAGTCCCCACAAGGTTGGGTCACGTCTAGGCCTGCTGCAGGT
ATGGGGCATACTGCCACCAAATGGGGACACCAGGGCAGTGGTGTCACAGCATAAAATATGGCCTGATCAG
TGAGGCCCCTAGATCCCTGCATCAGCATCGAATCAGCCATGTCCTGACCTCCAGCTGCCTCTCCTAGTAG
GTTCTCCTCTCCTGGGGCCTGAGATTCTGAGGCCCCCTGAGATTCGCTGCCTAGCTCCAAGGTCCTGAGA
CTCCCAATCAGTGTACTGGGAGATATCTGGGGTGTAGTTCCCTGCACAGGTGAGGTTGGGGGGGTCTGGT
GGTCTGTGCTCGAGGCTAGAGGAGTTTGGATCAGCTCGGTGCCCCCTGGAGCCTCCTCTGACGTAGTCTG
GTCCAGTGTGGCTCCCTCCATGGCTGCCTCCGAGATGGTCTGGGCCAGTGTAGCTCCTCCTACAGCCTCC
TCTGAGGTAGTCTGGCCCAGCGTGGCTCCCCCAACAGCATCCTCTGAGGTGGTCTGGTCCAGAATGGCTC
CTCC
