>Addgene plasmid #36189 | pEGFP.N1-HDAC6.DC (catalytic deficient) | addgene partial sequence | sequence record 46306 | CMV-F 5'-CGCAAATGGGCGGTAGGCGTG-3'
TAGTGAACCGTCAGATCCGCTAGCGCTACCGGACTCAGATCTATGACCTCAACCGGCCAGGATTCCACCA
CAACCAGGCAGCGAAGAAGTAGGCAGAACCCCCAGTCGCCCCCTCAGGACTCCAGTGTCACTTCGAAGCG
AAATATTAAAAAGGGAGCCGTTCCCCGCTCTATCCCCAATCTAGCGGAGGTAAAGAAGAAAGGCAAAATG
AAGAAGCTCGGCCAAGCAATGGAAGAAGACCTAATCGTGGGACTGCAAGGGATGGATCTGAACCTTGAGG
CTGAAGCACTGGCTGGCACTGGCTTGGTGTTGGATGAGCAGTTAAATGAATTCCATTGCCTCTGGGATGA
CAGCTTCCCGGAAGGCCCTGAGCGGCTCCATGCCATCAAGGAGCAACTGATCCAGGAGGGCCTCCTAGAT
CGCTGCGTGTCCTTTCAGGCCCGGTTTGCTGAAAAGGAAGAGCTGATGTTGGTTCACAGCCTAGAATATA
TTGATCTGATGGAAACAACCCAGTACATGAATGAGGGAGAACTCCGTGTCCTAGCAGACACCTACGACTC
AGTTTATCTGCATCCGAACTCATACTCCTGTGCCTGCCTGGCCTCAGGCTCTGTCCTCAGGCTGGTGGAT
GCGGTCCTGGGGGCTGAGATCCGGAATGGCATGGCCATCATTAGGCCTCCTGGACATGCCGCCCAGCACA
GTCTTATGGATGGCTATTGCATGTTCAACCACGTGGCTGTGGCAGCCCGCTATGCTCAACAGAAACACCG
CATCCGGAGGG
