>Addgene plasmid #36189 | pEGFP.N1-HDAC6.DC (catalytic deficient) | addgene partial sequence | sequence record 46307 | hHDAC6-F 5'-tatctgccccagtaccttcg-3'
AGGCTGTGCTCTCAGGAGAGGTTCTGAATGGTGCTGCTGTGGTGCGACCCCCAGGACACGCCGCAGAGCA
GGATGCAGCTTGCGGTTTTTGCTTTTTCAACTCTGTGGCTGTGGCTGCTCGCCATGCCCAGACTATCAGT
GGGCATGCCCTACGGATCCTGATTGTGGATTGGGATGTCCACCACGGTAATGGAACTCAGCACATGTTTG
AGGATGACCCCAGTGTGCTATATGTGTCCCTGCACCGCTATGATCATGGCACCTTCTTCCCCATGGGGGA
TGAGGGTGCCAGCAGCCAGATCGGCCGGGCTGCGGGCACAGGCTTCACCGTCAACGTGGCATGGAACGGG
CCCCGCATGGGTGATGCTGACTACCTAGCTGCCTGGCATCGCCTGGTGCTTCCCATTGCCTACGAGTTTA
ACCCAGAACTGGTGCTGGTCTCAGCTGGCTTTGATGCTGCACGGGGGGATCCGCTGGGGGGCTGCCAGGT
GTCACCTGAGGGTTATGCCCACCTCACCCACCTGCTGATGGGCCTTGCCAGTGGCCGCATTATCCTTATC
CTAGAGGGTGGCTATAACCTGACATCCATCTCAGAGTCCATGGCTGCCTGCACTCGCTCCCTCCTTGGAG
ACCCACCACCCCTGCTGACCCTGCCACGGCCCCCACTATCAGGGGCCCTGGCCTCAATCACTGAGACCAT
CCAAGTCCATCGCAGATACTGGCGCAGCTTACGGGTCATGAAGGTAGAAGACAGAGAAGGACCCTCCAGT
TCTAAGTTGGTCACCAAGAAGGCACCCCAACCAGCCAAA
